>Addgene plasmid #66277 | F2RL1-Tango | depositor partial sequence | sequence record 113167 | empty Tango
GACGGATCGGGAGATCTCCCGATCCCCTATGGTGCACTCTCAGTACAATCTGCTCTGATGCCGCATAGTT
AAGCCAGTATCTGCTCCCTGCTTGTGTGTTGGAGGTCGCTGAGTAGTGCGCGAGCAAAATTTAAGCTACA
ACAAGGCAAGGCTTGACCGACAATTGCATGAAGAATCTGCTTAGGGTTAGGCGTTTTGCGCTGCTTCGCG
ATGTACGGGCCAGATATACGCGTTGACATTGATTATTGACTAGTTATTAATAGTAATCAATTACGGGGTC
ATTAGTTCATAGCCCATATATGGAGTTCCGCGTTACATAACTTACGGTAAATGGCCCGCCTGGCTGACCG
CCCAACGACCCCCGCCCATTGACGTCAATAATGACGTATGTTCCCATAGTAACGCCAATAGGGACTTTCC
ATTGACGTCAATGGGTGGAGTATTTACGGTAAACTGCCCACTTGGCAGTACATCAAGTGTATCATATGCC
AAGTACGCCCCCTATTGACGTCAATGACGGTAAATGGCCCGCCTGGCATTATGCCCAGTACATGACCTTA
TGGGACTTTCCTACTTGGCAGTACATCTACGTATTAGTCATCGCTATTACCATGGTGATGCGGTTTTGGC
AGTACATCAATGGGCGTGGATAGCGGTTTGACTCACGGGGATTTCCAAGTCTCCACCCCATTGACGTCAA
TGGGAGTTTGTTTTGGCACCAAAATCAACGGGACTTTCCAAAATGTCGTAACAACTCCGCCCCATTGACG
CAAATGGGCGGTAGGCGTGTACGGTGGGAGGTCTATATAAGCAGAGCTCTCTGGCTAACTAGAGAACCCA
CTGCTTACTGGCTTATCGAAATTAATACGACTCACTATAGGGAGACCCAAGCTGGCTAGCGTTTAAACTT
AAGCTTGGTACCGAGCTCGGATCCACTAGTCCAGTGTGGTGGAATTCTGCAGATATCCAGCACAGTGGCG
GCCGCGCCACCATGAAGACGATCATCGCCCTGAGCTACATCTTCTGCCTGGTATTCGCCGACTACAAGGA
CGATGATGACGCCAGCATCGATACCGGTGGACGCACCCCACCCAGCCTGGGTCCCCAAGATGAGTCCTGC
ACCACCGCCAGCTCCTCCCTGGCCAAGGACACTTCATCGACCGGTGAGAACCTGTACTTCCAGCTAAGAT
TAGATAAAAGTAAAGTGATTAACAGCGCATTAGAGCTGCTTAATGAGGTCGGAATCGAAGGTTTAACAAC
CCGTAAACTCGCCCAGAAGCTAGGTGTAGAGCAGCCTACATTGTATTGGCATGTAAAAAATAAGCGGGCT
TTGCTCGACGCCTTAGCCATTGAGATGTTAGATAGGCACCATACTCACTTTTGCCCTTTAGAAGGGGAAA
GCTGGCAAGATTTTTTACGTAATAACGCTAAAAGTTTTAGATGTGCTTTACTAAGTCATCGCGATGGAGC
AAAAGTACATTTAGGTACACGGCCTACAGAAAAACAGTATGAAACTCTCGAAAATCAATTAGCCTTTTTA
TGCCAACAAGGTTTTTCACTAGAGAATGCATTATATGCACTCAGCGCTGTGGGGCATTTTACTTTAGGTT
GCGTATTGGAAGATCAAGAGCATCAAGTCGCTAAAGAAGAAAGGGAAACACCTACTACTGATAGTATGCC
GCCATTATTACGACAAGCTATCGAATTATTTGATCACCAAGGTGCAGAGCCAGCCTTCTTATTCGGCCTT
GAATTGATCATATGCGGATTAGAAAAACAACTTAAATGTGAAAGTGGGTCCGCGTACAGCCGCGCGCGTA
CGAAAAACAATTACGGGTCTACCATCGAGGGCCTGCTCGATCTCCCGGACGACGACGCCCCCGAAGAGGC
GGGGCTGGCGGCTCCGCGCCTGTCCTTTCTCCCCGCGGGACACACGCGCAGACTGTCGACGGCCCCCCCG
ACCGATGTCAGCCTGGGGGACGAGCTCCACTTAGACGGCGAGGACGTGGCGATGGCGCATGCCGACGCGC
TAGACGATTTCGATCTGGACATGTTGGGGGACGGGGATTCCCCGGGTCCGGGATTTACCCCCCACGACTC
CGCCCCCTACGGCGCTCTGGATATGGCCGACTTCGAGTTTGAGCAGATGTTTACCGATGCCCTTGGAATT
GACGAGTACGGTGGGTAGCTCGAGTCTAGAGGGCCCGTTTAAACCCGCTGATCAGCCTCGACTGTGCCTT
CTAGTTGCCAGCCATCTGTTGTTTGCCCCTCCCCCGTGCCTTCCTTGACCCTGGAAGGTGCCACTCCCAC
TGTCCTTTCCTAATAAAATGAGGAAATTGCATCGCATTGTCTGAGTAGGTGTCATTCTATTCTGGGGGGT
GGGGTGGGGCAGGACAGCAAGGGGGAGGATTGGGAAGACAATAGCAGGCATGCTGGGGATGCGGTGGGCT
CTATGGCTTCTGAGGCGGAAAGAACCAGCTGGGGCTCTAGGGGGTATCCCC
[124 nt withheld, positions 2502-2625]
C
[91 nt withheld, positions 2627-2717]
A
[49 nt withheld, positions 2719-2767]
CCTTTGACGTTGGAGTCCACGTTCTTT
[37 nt withheld, positions 2795-2831]
ACCCTATCTCGGTCTATTCTTTTGATTTATAAGGGATTTTGCCGATTTCGGCCTATTGGTTAAAAAATGA
GCTGATTTAACAAAAATTTAACGCGAATTAATTCTGTGGAATGTGTGTCAGTTAGGGTGTGGAAAGTCCC
CAGGCTCCCCAGCAGGCAGAAGTATGCAAAGCATGCATCTCAATTAGTCAGCAACCAGGTGTGGAAAGTC
CCCAGGCTCCCCAGCAGGCAGAAGTATGCAAAGCATGCATCTCAATTAGTCAGCAACCATAGTCCCGCCC
CTAACTCCGCCCATCCCGCCCCTAACTCCGCCCAGTTCCGCCCATTCTCCGCCCCATGGCTGACTAATTT
TTTTTATTTATGCAGAGGCCGAGGCCGCCTCTGCCTCTGAGCTATTCCAGAAGTAGTGAGGAGGCTTTTT
TGGAGGCCTAGGCTTTTGCAAAAAGCTCCCGGGAGCTTGTATATCCATTTTCGGATCTGATCAAGAGACA
GGATGAGGATCGTTTCGCATGATTGAACAAGATGGATTGCACGCAGGTTCTCCGGCCGCTTGGGTGGAGA
GGCTATTCGGCTATGACTGGGCACAACAGACAATCGGCTGCTCTGATGCCGCCGTGTTCCGGCTGTCAGC
GCAGGGGCGCCCGGTTCTTTTTGTCAAGACCGACCTGTCCGGTGCCCTGAATGAACTGCAGGACGAGGCA
GCGCGGCTATCGTGGCTGGCCACGACGGGCGTTCCTTGCGCAGCTGTGCTCGACGTTGTCACTGAAGCGG
GAAGGGACTGGCTGCTATTGGGCGAAGTGCCGGGGCAGGATCTCCTGTCATCTCACCTTGCTCCTGCCGA
GAAAGTATCCATCATGGCTGATGCAATGCGGCGGCTGCATACGCTTGATCCGGCTACCTGCCCATTCGAC
CACCAAGCGAAACATCGCATCGAGCGAGCACGTACTCGGATGGAAGCCGGTCTTGTCGATCAGGATGATC
TGGACGAAGAGCATCAGGGGCTCGCGCCAGCCGAACTGTTCGCCAGGCTCAAGGCGCGCATGCCCGACGG
CGAGGATCTCGTCGTGACCCATGGCGATGCCTGCTTGCCGAATATCATGGTGGAAAATGGCCGCTTTTCT
GGATTCATCGACTGTGGCCGGCTGGGTGTGGCGGACCGCTATCAGGACATAGCGTTGGCTACCCGTGATA
TTGCTGAAGAGCTTGGCGGCGAATGGGCTGACCGCTTCCTCGTGCTTTACGGTATCGCCGCTCCCGATTC
GCAGCGCATCGCCTTCTATCGCCTTCTTGACGAGTTCTTCTGAGCGGGACTCTGGGGTTCGAAATGACCG
ACCAAGCGACGCCCAACCTGCCATCACGAGATTTCGATTCCACCGCCGCCTTCTATGAAAGGTTGGGCTT
CGGAATCGTTTTCCGGGACGCCGGCTGGATGATCCTCCAGCGCGGGGATCTCATGCTGGAGTTCTTCGCC
CACCCCAACTTGTTTATTGCAGCTTATAATGGTTACAAATAAAGCAATAGCATCACAAATTTCACAAATA
AAGCATTTTTTTCACTGCATTCTAGTTGTGGTTTGTCCAAACTCATCAATGTATCTTATCATGTCTGTAT
ACCGTCGACCTCTAGCTAGAGCTTGGCGTAATCATGGTCATAGCTGTTTCCTGTGTGAAATTGTTATCCG
CTCACAATTCCACACAACATACGAGCCGGAAGCATAAAGTGTAAAGCCTGGGGTGCCTAATGAGTGAGCT
AACTCACATTAATTGCGTTGCGCTCACTGCCCGCTTTCCAGTCGGGAAACCTGTCGTGCCAGCTGCATTA
ATGAATCGGCCAACGCGCGGGGAGAGGCGGTTTGCGTATTGGGCGCTCTTCCGCTTCCTCGCTCACTGAC
TCGCTGCGCTCGGTCGTTCGGCTGCGGCGAGCGGTATCAGCTCACTCAAAGGCGGTAATACGGTTATCCA
CAGAATCAGGGGATAACGCAGGAAAGAACATGTGAGCAAAAGGCCAGCAAAAGGCCAGGAACCGTAAAAA
GGCCGCGTTGCTGGCGTTTTTCCATAGGCTCCGCCCCCCTGACGAGCATCACAAAAATCGACGCTCAAGT
CAGAGGTGGCGAAACCCGACAGGACTATAAAGATACCAGGCGTTTCCCCCTGGAAGCTCCCTCGTGCGCT
CTCCTGTTCCGACCCTGCCGCTTACCGGATACCTGTCCGCCTTTCTCCCTTCGGGAAGCGTGGCGCTTTC
TCATAGCTCACGCTGTAGGTATCTCAGTTCGGTGTAGGTCGTTCGCTCCAAGCTGGGCTGTGTGCACGAA
CCCCCCGTTCAGCCCGACCGCTGCGCCTTATCCGGTAACTATCGTCTTGAGTCCAACCCGGTAAGACACG
ACTTATCGCCACTGGCAGCAGCCACTGGTAACAGGATTAGCAGAGCGAGGTATGTAGGCGGTGCTACAGA
GTTCTTGAAGTGGTGGCCTAACTACGGCTACACTAGAAGAACAGTATTTGGTATCTGCGCTCTGCTGAAG
CCAGTTACCTTCGGAAAAAGAGTTGGTAGCTCTTGATCCGGCAAACAAACCACCGCTGGTAGCGGTTTTT
TTGTTTGCAAGCAGCAGATTACGCGCAGAAAAAAAGGATCTCAAGAAGATCCTTTGATCTTTTCTACGGG
GTCTGACGCTCAGTGGAACGAAAACTCACGTTAAGGGATTTTGGTCATGAGATTATCAAAAAGGATCTTC
ACCTAGATCCTTTTAAATTAAAAATGAAGTTTTAAATCAATCTAAAGTATATATGAGTAAACTTGGTCTG
ACAGTTACCAATGCTTAATCAGTGAGGCACCTATCTCAGCGATCTGTCTATTTCGTTCATCCATAGTTGC
CTGACTCCCCGTCGTGTAGATAACTACGATACGGGAGGGCTTACCATCTGGCCCCAGTGCTGCAATGATA
CCGCGAGACCCACGCTCACCGGCTCCAGATTTATCAGCAATAAACCAGCCAGCCGGAAGGGCCGAGCGCA
GAAGTGGTCCTGCAACTTTATCCGCCTCCATCCAGTCTATTAATTGTTGCCGGGAAGCTAGAGTAAGTAG
TTCGCCAGTTAATAGTTTGCGCAACGTTGTTGCCATTGCTACAGGCATCGTGGTGTCACGCTCGTCGTTT
GGTATGGCTTCATTCAGCTCCGGTTCCCAACGATCAAGGCGAGTTACATGATCCCCCATGTTGTGCAAAA
AAGCGGTTAGCTCCTTCGGTCCTCCGATCGTTGTCAGAAGTAAGTTGGCCGCAGTGTTATCACTCATGGT
TATGGCAGCACTGCATAATTCTCTTACTGTCATGCCATCCGTAAGATGCTTTTCTGTGACTGGTGAGTAC
TCAACCAAGTCATTCTGAGAATAGTGTATGCGGCGACCGAGTTGCTCTTGCCCGGCGTCAATACGGGATA
ATACCGCGCCACATAGCAGAACTTTAAAAGTGCTCATCATTGGAAAACGTTCTTCGGGGCGAAAACTCTC
AAGGATCTTACCGCTGTTGAGATCCAGTTCGATGTAACCCACTCGTGCACCCAACTGATCTTCAGCATCT
TTTACTTTCACCAGCGTTTCTGGGTGAGCAAAAACAGGAAGGCAAAATGCCGCAAAAAAGGGAATAAGGG
CGACACGGAAATGTTGAATACTCATACTCTTCCTTTTTCAATATTATTGAAGCATTTATCAGGGTTATTG
TCTCATGAGCGGATACATATTTGAATGTATTTAGAAAAATAAACAAATAGGGGTTCCGCGCACATTTCCC
CGAAAAGTGCCACCTGACGTC
