>Addgene plasmid #66277 | F2RL1-Tango | depositor partial sequence | sequence record 113168 | F2RL1
ATGCGGAGTCCCTCTGCCGCGTGGCTGCTCGGGGCGGCAATCCTGCTCGCTGCATCTCTCTCCTGCAGTG
GCACAATTCAGGGCACCAACAGGTCATCCAAGGGACGATCACTGATCGGCAAGGTAGATGGCACCAGCCA
CGTGACAGGTAAGGGAGTGACCGTCGAAACTGTGTTTTCAGTTGACGAATTCAGTGCATCCGTCTTGACT
GGTAAGCTGACGACAGTTTTCCTCCCAATTGTTTACACTATCGTTTTCGTGGTGGGCCTTCCAAGCAATG
GGATGGCCCTCTGGGTTTTCTTGTTCAGAACTAAGAAGAAACACCCAGCGGTCATCTACATGGCTAATCT
TGCCCTGGCCGATCTGCTTAGTGTCATTTGGTTTCCCTTGAAGATAGCGTACCACATCCACGGCAATAAC
TGGATCTATGGAGAGGCACTCTGCAATGTCCTTATTGGATTCTTTTACGGAAATATGTACTGTTCTATCC
TCTTCATGACGTGCCTGAGCGTGCAAAGGTATTGGGTCATCGTGAACCCGATGGGTCACTCTCGGAAGAA
GGCCAACATCGCGATCGGTATTTCCTTGGCTATATGGTTGCTGATCCTGCTCGTGACAATTCCGCTTTAT
GTGGTTAAGCAAACCATATTCATCCCCGCTCTGAACATCACTACTTGTCACGACGTCCTTCCTGAGCAGC
TGCTGGTAGGCGACATGTTCAATTATTTCCTGAGTTTGGCCATTGGAGTCTTCCTCTTTCCCGCATTTCT
GACTGCTAGTGCCTATGTGCTGATGATCCGCATGCTTAGAAGCTCTGCCATGGACGAAAATTCAGAGAAA
AAGCGGAAACGGGCTATCAAGTTGATCGTCACTGTACTGGCCATGTACCTCATCTGCTTTACGCCCTCTA
ATCTTCTGTTGGTGGTGCATTACTTTCTGATTAAGTCCCAGGGCCAGTCCCATGTTTATGCCCTGTACAT
TGTGGCACTTTGTCTGAGCACCCTTAATTCATGTATAGACCCTTTCGTGTATTACTTTGTCTCACACGAT
TTTCGGGACCACGCCAAGAACGCCCTTCTGTGTCGGAGCGTGCGAACTGTCAAGCAGATGCAGGTCAGCC
TTACTTCTAAGAAACACTCTCGGAAATCTTCTTCTTACAGCAGTTCTAGTACTACGGTGAAGACTAGCTA
C
