>Addgene plasmid #66277 | F2RL1-Tango | addgene partial sequence | sequence record 117361 | CMV-F 5'-CGCAAATGGGCGGTAGGCGTG-3'
TCTCTGGCTAACTAGAGAACCCACTGCTTACTGGCTTATCGAAATTAATACGACTCACTATAGGGAGACC
CAAGCTGGCTAGCGTTTAAACTTAAGCTTGGTACCGAGCTCGGATCCACTAGTCCAGTGTGGTGGAATTC
TGCAGATATCCAGCACAGTGGCGGCCGCGCCACCATGAAGACGATCATCGCCCTGAGCTACATCTTCTGC
CTGGTATTCGCCGACTACAAGGACGATGATGACGCCAGCATCGATATGCGGAGTCCCTCTGCCGCGTGGC
TGCTCGGGGCGGCAATCCTGCTCGCTGCATCTCTCTCCTGCAGTGGCACAATTCAGGGCACCAACAGGTC
ATCCAAGGGACGATCACTGATCGGCAAGGTAGATGGCACCAGCCACGTGACAGGTAAGGGAGTGACCGTC
GAAACTGTGTTTTCAGTTGACGAATTCAGTGCATCCGTCTTGACTGGTAAGCTGACGACAGTTTTCCTCC
CAATTGTTTACACTATCGTTTTCGTGGTGGGCCTTCCAAGCAATGGGATGGCCCTCTGGGTTTTCTTGTT
CAGAACTAAGAAGAAACACCCAGCGGTCATCTACATGGCTAATCTTGCCCTGGCCGATCTGCTTAGTGTC
ATTTGGTTTCCCTTGAAGATAGCGTACCACATCCACGGCAATAACTGGATCTATGGAGAGGCACTCTGCA
ATGTCCTTATTGGATTCTTTTACGGAAATATGTACTGTTCTATCCTCTTCATGACGTGCCTGAGCGTGCA
AAGGTATTGGGTCATCGTGAACCCGATGGGTCACTCTCGGAAGAAGGCCAACATCGCGATCGGTATTTCC
TTGGCTATATGGTTGCTGATCCTGCTCGTGACAATTCCGCTTTATGTGGTTAAGCAAACCATATTCATCC
CCGCTCTGAACATCACTACTTGTCACGACGTCCTTCCTGAGCAGCTGCTGGTAGGCGACATGTTCAATTA
TTTCCTGAGTTTGGCCATTGG
