>Addgene plasmid #66277 | F2RL1-Tango | addgene partial sequence | sequence record 119803 | Tet-R 5'-GGCGAGTTTACGGGTTGTTA-3'
CTCTAATGCGCTGTTAATCACTTTACTTTTATCTAATCTTAGCTGGAAGTACAGGTTCTCACCGGTCGAT
GAAGTGTCCTTGGCCAGGGAGGAGCTGGCGGTGGTGCAGGACTCATCTTGGGGACCCAGGCTGGGTGGGG
TGCGTCCACCGGTATCGATGTAGCTAGTCTTCACCGTAGTACTAGAACTGCTGTAAGAAGAAGATTTCCG
AGAGTGTTTCTTAGAAGTAAGGCTGACCTGCATCTGCTTGACAGTTCGCACGCTCCGACACAGAAGGGCG
TTCTTGGCGTGGTCCCGAAAATCGTGTGAGACAAAGTAATACACGAAAGGGTCTATACATGAATTAAGGG
TGCTCAGACAAAGTGCCACAATGTACAGGGCATAAACATGGGACTGGCCCTGGGACTTAATCAGAAAGTA
ATGCACCACCAACAGAAGATTAGAGGGCGTAAAGCAGATGAGGTACATGGCCAGTACAGTGACGATCAAC
TTGATAGCCCGTTTCCGCTTTTTCTCTGAATTTTCGTCCATGGCAGAGCTTCTAAGCATGCGGATCATCA
GCACATAGGCACTAGCAGTCAGAAATGCGGGAAAGAGGAAGACTCCAATGGCCAAACTCAGGAAATAATT
GAACATGTCGCCTACCAGCAGCTGCTCAGGAAGGACGTCGTGACAAGTAGTGATGTTCAGAGCGGGGATG
AATATGGTTTGCTTAACCACATAAAGCGGAATTGTCACGAGCAGGATCAGCAACCATATAGCCAAGGAAA
TACCGATCGCGATGTTGGCCTTCTTCCGAGAGTGACCCATCGGGTTCACGATGACCCAATACCTTTGCAC
GCTCAGGCACGTCATGAAGAGGATAGAACAGTACATATTTCCGTAAAAGAATCCAATAAGGACATTGCAG
AGTGCCTCTCCATAGATCCAGTTATTGCCGTGGATGTGGTACGCTATCTTCAAGGGAAACCAAATGACAC
TAAGCAGATCGGCCAGGGCAAGATTAGCCATGTAGATGACCGCTGGGTGTTTCT
