[The description below was written by a language model from this plasmid's Addgene catalogue record.]
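Description:
F2RL1-Tango is a mammalian expression plasmid from the PRESTO-Tango collection, built on an "empty Tango" backbone of about 6.6 kb that was itself derived from pcDNA3.1(+). It is maintained in E. coli as a high-copy plasmid under ampicillin selection, and it carries a neomycin resistance marker so that transfected mammalian cells can be selected with G418. The insert is the human F2RL1 coding sequence (about 1.2 kb), which encodes the G protein-coupled receptor also known as PAR2 or GPR11. It is expressed from the CMV promoter and has an N-terminal FLAG tag supplied by the backbone, which can be used for antibody detection of the receptor.

The record indicates that a tTA (tetracycline transactivator) sequence lies downstream of the receptor, consistent with the Tango assay design, in which transcriptional activation follows arrestin translocation. When the receptor is activated, arrestin recruitment leads to a transcriptional output that serves as a readout of receptor activity independent of G protein coupling. The record does not itemise the other Tango module elements between the receptor and tTA, and no feature table is provided to confirm them. The receptor was cloned by restriction digestion using NotI at the 5′ end. The 3′ site is nominally XhoI, but the depositor notes that most vectors in this series instead carry an XbaI site downstream of tTA, so the site actually present should be checked by sequencing. The plasmid is one of a set intended for parallel screening of compounds across the human GPCR repertoire, and it was generated under a programme that develops tools for understudied druggable proteins.
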