Addgene plasmid #66277: F2RL1-Tango
Purpose: Expression of G protein-coupled receptors for PRESTO-Tango: parallel receptorome expression and screening via transcriptional output, with transcriptional activation following arrestin translocation
Depositing lab: Bryan Roth. Publication: PRESTO-Tango as an open-source resource for interrogation of the druggable human GPCRome. Kroeze WK, Sassano MF, Huang XP, Lansu K, McCorvy JD, Giguere PM, Sciaky N, Roth BL. Nat Struct Mol Biol. 2015 May;22(5):362-9. doi: 10.1038/nsmb.3014. Epub 2015 Apr 20. PubMed 25895059.
Backbone
  Vector backbone: empty Tango
  Backbone size w/o insert (bp): 6632
  Vector type: Mammalian Expression
  Selectable markers: Neomycin (select with G418)
Growth in bacteria
  Bacterial resistance: Ampicillin, 100 μg/mL
  Growth temperature: 37°C
  Growth strain: DH5alpha
  Copy number: High Copy
Gene/Insert
  Gene/Insert name: F2RL1
  Species: H. sapiens (human)
  Insert size (bp): 1191
  Entrez Gene: F2RL1 (a.k.a. GPR11, PAR2)
  Promoter: CMV
  Tag / fusion protein: FLAG (N terminal on backbone)
  Cloning method: Restriction Enzyme; 5′ cloning site NotI (not destroyed); 3′ cloning site XhoI (unknown if destroyed)
  Sequencing primers: 5′ CMV-F; 3′ Tet-R
Terms and licenses: Academic/Nonprofit Terms; Industry Terms: Not Available to Industry
Depositor comments: Please note: Most of the PRESTO-Tango vectors do not contain the XhoI cut site downstream of the tTA sequence and instead carry an XbaI site. If you need to perform an XhoI digest we recommend sequencing with a forward primer at the C-terminus of tTA to determine which of the two sites is present. Suggested primer: 5-gagctccacttagacggcgagg-3. Original backbone was pcDNA3.1(+). These plasmids were generated as part of the Illuminating the Druggable Genome (IDG) program sponsored by the NIH Common Fund. The goal of this program is to identify, gather, and distribute information and resources for proteins that currently are not well-studied yet belong to commonly drug-targeted protein families: protein kinases, non-olfactory G-protein coupled receptors (GPCRs), and ion channels. The IDG program is designed to develop fundamental research tools for understudied proteins, elucidate their function, and disseminate the IDG-related resources and data to the greater scientific community.
How to cite: F2RL1-Tango was a gift from Bryan Roth (Addgene plasmid # 66277 ; http://n2t.net/addgene:66277 ; RRID:Addgene_66277)
